>Addgene plasmid #52091 | TTR-bio-His | depositor full sequence | sequence record 80367 | TTR-bio-His sequence 7079 bps
GTCGACCTCCATCACGGCCTATAAGAGTGAGGGGGAGTCAGCGGAGTTCTCCTTCCCACTCAACCTTGGA
GAGGAAAGCCTGCAGGGAGAGTTGAGATGGAAGGCAGAGAAGGCTCCTTCTTCCCAGTCCTGGATCACCT
TCTCCCTAAAGAACCAAAAGGTGTCTGTGCAGAAGTCTACTAGCAACCCCAAGTTCCAGCTGTCCGAAAC
GCTCCCACTCACCCTTCAGATACCCCAGGTCTCCCTTCAGTTTGCTGGTTCTGGCAACCTGACCCTGACT
CTGGACAGAGGGATACTGTATCAGGAAGTGAACCTGGTGGTGATGAAAGTGACTCAGCCCGACAGCAACA
CTTTGACCTGTGAGGTGATGGGACCCACCTCACCCAAGATGAGACTGATCTTGAAGCAGGAGAATCAGGA
GGCCAGGGTCTCCAGGCAGGAGAAAGTGATTCAAGTGCAGGCCCCTGAAGCAGGGGTGTGGCAATGTCTA
CTGAGTGAAGGTGAAGAGGTCAAGATGGACTCCAAGATCCAGGTTTTATCCAAAGGGTTGAATTCCGGCA
GCCTGCACCACATCCTGGACGCCCAGAAGATGCTGTGGAACCACAGGGACAGGAACCTGCCTCCTCTGGC
CCCTCTGGGCCCCCACCACCATCACCACCATTGAGTCTAGACACGTGATTAATTAAGGATCCCCCGACCT
CGACCTCTGGCTAATAAAGGAAATTTATTTTCATTGCAATAGTGTGTTGGAATTTTTTGTGTCTCTCACT
CGGAAGGACATATGGGAGGGCAAATCATTTGGTCGAGATCCCTCGGAGATCTCTAGCTAGAGGATCGATC
CCCGCCCCGGACGAACTAAACCTGACTACGACATCTCTGCCCCTTCTTCGCGGGGCAGTGCATGTAATCC
CTTCAGTTGGTTGGTACAACTTGCCAACTGGGCCCTGTTCCACATGTGACACGGGGGGGGACCAAACACA
AAGGGGTTCTCTGACTGTAGTTGACATCCTTATAAATGGATGTGCACATTTGCCAACACTGAGTGGCTTT
CATCCTGGAGCAGACTTTGCAGTCTGTGGACTGCAACACAACATTGCCTTTATGTGTAACTCTTGGCTGA
AGCTCTTACACCAATGCTGGGGGACATGTACCTCCCAGGGGCCCAGGAAGACTACGGGAGGCTACACCAA
CGTCAATCAGAGGGGCCTGTGTAGCTACCGATAAGCGGACCCTCAAGAGGGCATTAGCAATAGTGTTTAT
AAGGCCCCCTTGTTAACCCTAAACGGGTAGCATATGCTTCCCGGGTAGTAGTATATACTATCCAGACTAA
CCCTAATTCAATAGCATATGTTACCCAACGGGAAGCATATGCTATCGAATTAGGGTTAGTAAAAGGGTCC
TAAGGAACAGCGATATCTCCCACCCCATGAGCTGTCACGGTTTTATTTACATGGGGTCAGGATTCCACGA
GGGTAGTGAACCATTTTAGTCACAAGGGCAGTGGCTGAAGATCAAGGAGCGGGCAGTGAACTCTCCTGAA
TCTTCGCCTGCTTCTTCATTCTCCTTCGTTTAGCTAATAGAATAACTGCTGAGTTGTGAACAGTAAGGTG
TATGTGAGGTGCTCGAAAACAAGGTTTCAGGTGACGCCCCCAGAATAAAATTTGGACGGGGGGTTCAGTG
GTGGCATTGTGCTATGACACCAATATAACCCTCACAAACCCCTTGGGCAATAAATACTAGTGTAGGAATG
AAACATTCTGAATATCTTTAACAATAGAAATCCATGGGGTGGGGACAAGCCGTAAAGACTGGATGTCCAT
CTCACACGAATTTATGGCTATGGGCAACACATAATCCTAGTGCAATATGATACTGGGGTTATTAAGATGT
GTCCCAGGCAGGGACCAAGACAGGTGAACCATGTTGTTACACTCTATTTGTAACAAGGGGAAAGAGAGTG
GACGCCGACAGCAGCGGACTCCACTGGTTGTCTCTAACACCCCCGAAAATTAAACGGGGCTCCACGCCAA
TGGGGCCCATAAACAAAGACAAGTGGCCACTCTTTTTTTTGAAATTGTGGAGTGGGGGCACGCGTCAGCC
CCCACACGCCGCCCTGCGGTTTTGGACTGTAAAATAAGGGTGTAATAACTTGGCTGATTGTAACCCCGCT
AACCACTGCGGTCAAACCACTTGCCCACAAAACCACTAATGGCACCCCGGGGAATACCTGCATAAGTAGG
TGGGCGGGCCAAGATAGGGGCGCGATTGCTGCGATCTGGAGGACAAATTACACACACTTGCGCCTGAGCG
CCAAGCACAGGGTTGTTGGTCCTCATATTCACGAGGTCGCTGAGAGCACGGTGGGCTAATGTTGCCATGG
GTAGCATATACTACCCAAATATCTGGATAGCATATGCTATCCTAATCTATATCTGGGTAGCATAGGCTAT
CCTAATCTATATCTGGGTAGCATATGCTATCCTAATCTATATCTGGGTAGTATATGCTATCCTAATTTAT
ATCTGGGTAGCATAGGCTATCCTAATCTATATCTGGGTAGCATATGCTATCCTAATCTATATCTGGGTAG
TATATGCTATCCTAATCTGTATCCGGGTAGCATATGCTATCCTAATAGAGATTAGGGTAGTATATGCTAT
CCTAATTTATATCTGGGTAGCATATACTACCCAAATATCTGGATAGCATATGCTATCCTAATCTATATCT
GGGTAGCATATGCTATCCTAATCTATATCTGGGTAGCATAGGCTATCCTAATCTATATCTGGGTAGCATA
TGCTATCCTAATCTATATCTGGGTAGTATATGCTATCCTAATTTATATCTGGGTAGCATAGGCTATCCTA
ATCTATATCTGGGTAGCATATGCTATCCTAATCTATATCTGGGTAGTATATGCTATCCTAATCTGTATCC
GGGTAGCATATGCTATCCTCATGATAAGCTGTCAAACATGAGAATTTTCTTGAAGACGAAAGGGCCTCGT
GATACGCCTATTTTTATAGGTTAATGTCATGATAATAATGGTTTCTTAGACGTCAGGTGGCACTTTTCGG
GGAAATGTGCGCGGAACCCCTATTTGTTTATTTTTCTAAATACATTCAAATATGTATCCGCTCATGAGAC
AATAACCCTGATAAATGCTTCAATAATATTGAAAAAGGAAGAGTATGAGTATTCAACATTTCCGTGTCGC
CCTTATTCCCTTTTTTGCGGCATTTTGCCTTCCTGTTTTTGCTCACCCAGAAACGCTGGTGAAAGTAAAA
GATGCTGAAGATCAGTTGGGTGCACGAGTGGGTTACATCGAACTGGATCTCAACAGCGGTAAGATCCTTG
AGAGTTTTCGCCCCGAAGAACGTTTTCCAATGATGAGCACTTTTAAAGTTCTGCTATGTGGCGCGGTATT
ATCCCGTGTTGACGCCGGGCAAGAGCAACTCGGTCGCCGCATACACTATTCTCAGAATGACTTGGTTGAG
TACTCACCAGTCACAGAAAAGCATCTTACGGATGGCATGACAGTAAGAGAATTATGCAGTGCTGCCATAA
CCATGAGTGATAACACTGCGGCCAACTTACTTCTGACAACGATCGGAGGACCGAAGGAGCTAACCGCTTT
TTTGCACAACATGGGGGATCATGTAACTCGCCTTGATCGTTGGGAACCGGAGCTGAATGAAGCCATACCA
AACGACGAGCGTGACACCACGATGCCTGCAGCAATGGCAACAACGTTGCGCAAACTATTAACTGGCGAAC
TACTTACTCTAGCTTCCCGGCAACAATTAATAGACTGGATGGAGGCGGATAAAGTTGCAGGACCACTTCT
GCGCTCGGCCCTTCCGGCTGGCTGGTTTATTGCTGATAAATCTGGAGCCGGTGAGCGTGGGTCTCGCGGT
ATCATTGCAGCACTGGGGCCAGATGGTAAGCCCTCCCGTATCGTAGTTATCTACACGACGGGGAGTCAGG
CAACTATGGATGAACGAAATAGACAGATCGCTGAGATAGGTGCCTCACTGATTAAGCATTGGTAACTGTC
AGACCAAGTTTACTCATATATACTTTAGATTGATTTAAAACTTCATTTTTAATTTAAAAGGATCTAGGTG
AAGATCCTTTTTGATAATCTCATGACCAAAATCCCTTAACGTGAGTTTTCGTTCCACTGAGCGTCAGACC
CCGTAGAAAAGATCAAAGGATCTTCTTGAGATCCTTTTTTTCTGCGCGTAATCTGCTGCTTGCAAACAAA
AAAACCACCGCTACCAGCGGTGGTTTGTTTGCCGGATCAAGAGCTACCAACTCTTTTTCCGAAGGTAACT
GGCTTCAGCAGAGCGCAGATACCAAATACTGTTCTTCTAGTGTAGCCGTAGTTAGGCCACCACTTCAAGA
ACTCTGTAGCACCGCCTACATACCTCGCTCTGCTAATCCTGTTACCAGTGGCTGCTGCCAGTGGCGATAA
GTCGTGTCTTACCGGGTTGGACTCAAGACGATAGTTACCGGATAAGGCGCAGCGGTCGGGCTGAACGGGG
GGTTCGTGCACACAGCCCAGCTTGGAGCGAACGACCTACACCGAACTGAGATACCTACAGCGTGAGCTAT
GAGAAAGCGCCACGCTTCCCGAAGGGAGAAAGGCGGACAGGTATCCGGTAAGCGGCAGGGTCGGAACAGG
AGAGCGCACGAGGGAGCTTCCAGGGGGAAACGCCTGGTATCTTTATAGTCCTGTCGGGTTTCGCCACCTC
TGACTTGAGCGTCGATTTTTGTGATGCTCGTCAGGGGGGCGGAGCCTATGGAAAAACGCCAGCAACGCGG
CCTTTTTACGGTTCCTGGCCTTTTGCTGGCCTTTTGCTCACATGTTCTTTCCTGCGTTATCCCCTGATTC
TGTGGATAACCGTATTACCGCCTTTGAGTGAGCTGATACCGCTCGCCGCAGCCGAACGACCGAGCGCAGC
GAGTCAGTGAGCGAGGAAGCGGAAGAGCGCCCAATACGCAAACCGCCTCTCCCCGCGCGTTGGCCGATTC
ATTAATGCAGCTGGCACGACAGGTTTCCCGACTGGAAAGCGGGCAGTGAGCGCAACGCAATTAATGTGAG
TTAGCTCACTCATTAGGCACCCCAGGCTTTACACTTTATGCTTCCGGCTCGTATGTTGTGTGGAATTGTG
AGCGGATAACAATTTCACACAGGAAACAGCTATGACCATGATTACGCCAAGCTCTAGCTAGAGGTCGACC
AATTCTCATGTTTGACAGCTTATCATCGCAGATCCGGGCAACGTTGTTGCCATTGCTGCAGGCGCAGAAC
TGGTAGGTATGGAAGATCTATACATTGAATCAATATTGGCAATTAGCCATATTAGTCATTGGTTATATAG
CATAAATCAATATTGGCTATTGGCCATTGCATACGTTGTATCTATATCATAATATGTACATTTATATTGG
CTCATGTCCAATATGACCGCCATGTTGACATTGATTATTGACTAGTTATTAATAGTAATCAATTACGGGG
TCATTAGTTCATAGCCCATATATGGAGTTCCGCGTTACATAACTTACGGTAAATGGCCCGCCTGGCTGAC
CGCCCAACGACCCCCGCCCATTGACGTCAATAATGACGTATGTTCCCATAGTAACGCCAATAGGGACTTT
CCATTGACGTCAATGGGTGGAGTATTTACGGTAAACTGCCCACTTGGCAGTACATCAAGTGTATCATATG
CCAAGTCCGCCCCCTATTGACGTCAATGACGGTAAATGGCCCGCCTGGCATTATGCCCAGTACATGACCT
TACGGGACTTTCCTACTTGGCAGTACATCTACGTATTAGTCATCGCTATTACCATGGTGATGCGGTTTTG
GCAGTACACCAATGGGCGTGGATAGCGGTTTGACTCACGGGGATTTCCAAGTCTCCACCCCATTGACGTC
AATGGGAGTTTGTTTTGGCACCAAAATCAACGGGACTTTCCAAAATGTCGTAATAACCCCGCCCCGTTGA
CGCAAATGGGCGGTAGGCGTGTACGGTGGGAGGTCTATATAAGCAGAGCTCGTTTAGTGAACCGTCAGAT
CCTCACTCTCTTCCGCATCGCTGTCTGCGAGGGCCAGCTGTTGGGCTCGCGGTTGAGGACAAACTCTTCG
CGGTCTTTCCAGTACTCTTGGATCGGAAACCCGTCGGCCTCCGAACGGTACTCCGCCACCGAGGGACCTG
AGCGAGTCCGCATCGACCGGATCGGAAAACCTCTCGAGAAAGGCGTCTAACCAGTCACAGTCGCAAGGTA
GGCTGAGCACCGTGGCGGGCGGCAGCGGGTGGCGGTCGGGGTTGTTTCTGGCGGAGGTGCTGCTGATGAT
GTAATTAAAGTAGGCGGTCTTGAGACGGCGGATGGTCGAGGTGAGGTGTGGCAGGCTTGAGATCCAGCTG
TTGGGGTGAGTACTCCCTCTCAAAAGCGGGCATTACTTCTGCGCTAAGATTGTCAGTTTCCAAAAACGAG
GAGGATTTGATATTCACCTGGCCCGATCTGGCCATACACTTGAGTGACAATGACATCCACTTTGCCTTTC
TCTCCACAGGTGTCCACTCCCAGGTCCAAGTTTAAACTGCGGCCGCCACCATGGCCTCTCACCGGCTGCT
GCTGCTGTGTCTGGCCGGCCTGGTGTTTGTGTCCGAGGCC
[381 nt withheld, positions 6691-7071]
GGCGCGCC
Features (pLannotate 1.2.2; 19 found; start..end, strand, type, name):
    713..768     +  polyA_signal   β-globin poly(A) signal: rabbit β-globin polyadenylation signal (Gil and Proudfoot, 1987)
   1282..2963    -  rep_origin     oriP (fragment): Epstein-Barr virus oriP replication origin (Yates et al., 2000)
   3090..3194    +  promoter       AmpR promoter: bla
   3195..4055    +  CDS            AmpR: β-lactamase; bla; confers resistance to ampicillin, carbenicillin, and related antibiotics
   4226..4814    +  rep_origin     ori: high-copy-number ColE1/pMB1/pBR322/pUC origin of replication
   4997..5089    +  CDS            lacI (fragment): lac repressor; lacI; The lac repressor binds to the lac operator to inhibit transcription in E. coli. This inhibition can be relieved by adding lactose or isopropyl-β-D-thiogalactopyranoside (IPTG).
   5102..5123    +  protein_bind   CAP binding site: CAP binding activates transcription in the presence of cAMP. E. coli catabolite activator protein
   5138..5168    +  promoter       lac promoter: promoter for the E. coli lac operon
   5176..5192    +  protein_bind   lac operator: The lac repressor binds to the lac operator to inhibit transcription in E. coli. This inhibition can be relieved by adding lactose or isopropyl-β-D-thiogalactopyranoside (IPTG). lac repressor encoded by lacI
   5262..5278    +  promoter       tet promoter (fragment): E. coli promoter for tetracycline efflux protein gene
   5288..5313    -  CDS            bla(M) (fragment): β-lactamase lacking the signal sequence; bla(M); allows cytosolic expression of β-lactamase
   5487..5866    +  enhancer       CMV enhancer: human cytomegalovirus immediate early enhancer
   5868..6067    +  promoter       CMV promoter: human cytomegalovirus (CMV) immediate early promoter
   6135..6173    +  misc_feature   Ad SA (fragment): adenovirus major late transcript splice acceptor (Friedrich and Soriano, 1991)
   6206..6415    -  CDS            PTP (fragment): TERM_ADE02 - Experimental evidence at protein level: Swiss-Prot protein existence level 1. Protein covalently bound to the viral DNA that acts as a primer for viral genomic replication by DNA strand displacement. Assembles on the viral origin of replication in an initiation complex with viral polymerase, DBP, host NFIA and host POU2F1/OCT1. During initiation, the polymerase covalently couples the first dCTP with Ser- 580 of pTP. The terminal protein stimulates the template activity over 20 fold compared to protein-free templates. Neo-synthesized viral genomes are linked to two preterminal prot
   6446..6535    +  intron         chimeric intron (fragment): chimera between introns from adenovirus and immunoglobulin heavy chain genes
   6554..6600    +  CDS            IgH signal sequence (fragment): signal sequence from the mouse immunoglobulin heavy chain variable region
   6631..7071    +  CDS            TTR (sequence partly withheld): TTHY_HUMAN - Also known as PALB. Experimental evidence at protein level: Swiss-Prot protein existence level 1. Thyroid hormone-binding protein. Probably transports thyroxine from the bloodstream to the brain. From Homo sapiens (Human).
   7072..553     +  CDS            Cd4 (fragment) (across the origin): CD4_RAT - Experimental evidence at protein level: Swiss-Prot protein existence level 1. Integral membrane glycoprotein that plays an essential role in the immune response and serves multiple functions in responses against both external and internal offenses. In T-cells, functions primarily as a coreceptor for MHC class II molecule:peptide complex. The antigens presented by class II peptides are derived from extracellular proteins while class I peptides are derived from cytosolic proteins. Interacts simultaneously with the T-cell receptor (TCR) and the MHC class II presented by antigen presenti
