[The description below was written by a language model from this plasmid's Addgene catalogue record and pLannotate feature annotations shown in this document.]
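Description:
TTR-bio-His is a 7,079 bp mammalian expression plasmid built on the pTT3 backbone, designed to produce human transthyretin (TTR) as a soluble, secreted, tagged recombinant protein. It is maintained in E. coli as a high-copy plasmid through a ColE1/pUC-type origin and selected with ampicillin via the β-lactamase gene. The backbone also carries a fragment of the Epstein-Barr virus oriP, which in cells expressing EBNA1 supports episomal retention and boosts yields in transient transfection. Short annotated lac, tet and bla fragments appear to be vestigial cloning-vector remnants rather than functional parts.

Expression is driven by the CMV immediate-early enhancer and promoter, followed by adenovirus-derived leader and splice sequences and a chimeric intron fragment, elements that generally improve transcript processing and translation. (The antisense "PTP" annotation in this region is most likely an incidental match to the adenoviral leader sequence.) The chemically synthesised TTR precursor coding sequence, about 461 bp, sits between retained NotI and AscI sites and is fused in frame at its C terminus to rat CD4 domains 3 and 4, an enzymatic biotinylation sequence, a linker and a His tag, all supplied by the modified backbone. The CD4 fusion spans the sequence numbering origin, and the transcript ends at a rabbit β-globin polyadenylation signal. The biotinylation and His tags are not separately annotated in the feature table but are stated in the catalogue record.

The tags permit His-based purification, site-specific biotinylation for oriented capture on streptavidin, and detection through the CD4 domains. The associated work used such proteins in a human platelet receptor protein microarray for screening extracellular interactions.
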