Addgene plasmid #52091: TTR-bio-His
Purpose: Expresses full-length Transthyretin precursor ectodomain in mammalian cells. C-terminal rat Cd4d3+4 tag, biotinylation sequence and His tag.
Depositing lab: Gavin Wright. Depositing organization: Wellcome Sanger Institute. Publication: A human platelet receptor protein microarray identifies FcepsilonR1alpha as an activating PEAR1 ligand. Sun Y, Vandenbriele C, Kauskot A, Verhamme P, Hoylaerts MF, Wright GJ. Mol Cell Proteomics. 2015 Feb 23. pii: mcp.M114.046946. 10.1074/mcp.M114.046946 PubMed 25713122.
Backbone
  Vector backbone: pTT3
  Backbone manufacturer: Yves Durocher, NRC
  Backbone size w/o insert (bp): 6618
  Total vector size (bp): 7079
  Modifications to backbone: Rat CD4 d3+4, enzymatic biotinylation sequence, linker and His tag (CD4d3+4-BioLHis).
  Vector type: Mammalian Expression
Growth in bacteria
  Bacterial resistance: Ampicillin, 100 μg/mL
  Growth temperature: 37°C
  Growth strain: Top10
  Copy number: High Copy
Gene/Insert
  Gene/Insert name: TTR (alt name: Transthyretin precursor)
  Species: H. sapiens (human)
  Insert size (bp): 461
  Entrez Gene: TTR (a.k.a. ATTR, CTS, CTS1, HEL111, HsT2651, PALB, TBPA, TTN)
  Promoter: CMV
  Tag / fusion protein: rat CD4 d3+4 (C terminal on backbone); enzymatic biotinylation sequence (C terminal on backbone); His tag (C terminal on backbone)
  Cloning method: Restriction Enzyme; 5′ cloning site NotI (not destroyed); 3′ cloning site AscI (not destroyed)
  Sequencing primers: 5′ CMV-fwd
Resource information
  A portion of this plasmid was derived from a plasmid made by: Insert was chemically synthesised.
Terms and licenses: Academic/Nonprofit Terms; Industry Terms: Not Available to Industry
Depositor comments: Article ref 151
How to cite: TTR-bio-His was a gift from Gavin Wright (Addgene plasmid # 52091 ; http://n2t.net/addgene:52091 ; RRID:Addgene_52091)
