>Addgene plasmid #52091 | TTR-bio-His | addgene partial sequence | sequence record 93797 | pMT2-F 5'-TTGCCTTTCTCTCCACAGGT-3'
TGCGGCCGCCACCATGGCCTCTCACCGGCTGCTGCTGCTGTGTCTGGCCGGCCTGGTGTTTGTGTCCGAG
GCC
[381 nt withheld, positions 74-454]
GGCGCGCCGTCGACCTCCATCACGGCCTATAAGAGTGAGGGGGAGTCAGCGGAGTTCTCCTTCCCACTCA
ACCTTGGAGAGGAAAGCCTGCAGGGAGAGTTGAGATGGAAGGCAGAGAAGGCTCCTTCTTCCCAGTCCTG
GATCACCTTCTCCCTAAAGAACCAAAAGGTGTCTGTGCAGAAGTCTACTAGCAACCCCAAGTTCCAGCTG
TCCGAAACGCTCCCACTCACCCTTCAGATACCCCAGGTCTCCCTTCAGTTTGCTGGTTCTGGCAACCTGA
CCCTGACTCTGGACAGAGGGATACTGTATCAGGAAGTGAACCTGGTGGTGATGAAAGTGACTCAGCCCGA
CAGCAACACTTTGACCTGTGAGGTGATGGGACCCACCTCACCCAAGATGAGACTGATCTTGAAGCAGGAG
A
