>Addgene plasmid #52091 | TTR-bio-His | addgene partial sequence | sequence record 93862 | rb_glob_PA_term-R 5'-CCCATATGTCCTTCCGAGTG-3'
AATTTCCTTTATTAGCCAGAGGTCGAGGTCGGGGGATCCTTAATTAATCACGTGTCTAGACTCAATGGTG
GTGATGGTGGTGGGGGCCCAGAGGGGCCAGAGGAGGCAGGTTCCTGTCCCTGTGGTTCCACAGCATCTTC
TGGGCGTCCAGGATGTGGTGCAGGCTGCCGGAATTCAACCCTTTGGATAAAACCTGGATCTTGGAGTCCA
TCTTGACCTCTTCACCTTCACTCAGTAGACATTGCCACACCCCTGCTTCAGGGGCCTGCACTTGAATCAC
TTTCTCCTGCCTGGAGACCCTGGCCTCCTGATTCTCCTGCTTCAAGATCAGTCTCATCTTGGGTGAGGTG
GGTCCCATCACCTCACAGGTCAAAGTGTTGCTGTCGGGCTGAGTCACTTTCATCACCACCAGGTTCACTT
CCTGATACAGTATCCCTCTGTCCAGAGTCAGGGTCAGGTTGCCAGAACCAGCAAACTGAAGGGAGACCTG
GGGTATCTGAAGGGTGAGTGGGAGCGTTTCGGACAGCTGGAACTTGGGGTTGCTAGTAGACTTCTGCACA
GACACCTTTTGGTTCTTTAGGGAGAAGGTGATCCAGGACTGGGAAGAAGGAGCCTTCTCTGCCTTCCATC
TCAACTCTCCCTGCAGGCTTTCCTCTCCAAGGTTGAGTGGGAAGGAGAACTCCGCTGACTCCCCCTCACT
CTTATAGGCCGTGATGGAGGTCGACGGCGCGCC
[78 nt withheld, positions 734-811]
